>Addgene plasmid #187294 | pTripz Casp1-IRES-mCherry | addgene full sequence | sequence record 438858 | Addgene NGS Result
TGGAAGGGCTAATTCACTCCCAAAGAAGACAAGATATCCTTGATCTGTGGATCTACCACACACAAGGCTA
CTTCCCTGATTAGCAGAACTACACACCAGGGCCAGGGGTCAGATATCCACTGACCTTTGGATGGTGCTAC
AAGCTAGTACCAGTTGAGCCAGATAAGGTAGAAGAGGCCAATAAAGGAGAGAACACCAGCTTGTTACACC
CTGTGAGCCTGCATGGGATGGATGACCCGGAGAGAGAAGTGTTAGAGTGGAGGTTTGACAGCCGCCTAGC
ATTTCATCACGTGGCCCGAGAGCTGCATCCGGAGTACTTCAAGAACTGCTGATATCGAGCTTGCTACAAG
GGACTTTCCGCTGGGGACTTTCCAGGGAGGCGTGGCCTGGGCGGGACTGGGGAGTGGCGAGCCCTCAGAT
CCTGCATATAAGCAGCTGCTTTTTGCCTGTACTGGGTCTCTCTGGTTAGACCAGATCTGAGCCTGGGAGC
TCTCTGGCTAACTAGGGAACCCACTGCTTAAGCCTCAATAAAGCTTGCCTTGAGTGCTTCAAGTAGTGTG
TGCCCGTCTGTTGTGTGACTCTGGTAACTAGAGATCCCTCAGACCCTTTTAGTCAGTGTGGAAAATCTCT
AGCAGTGGCGCCCGAACAGGGACTTGAAAGCGAAAGGGAAACCAGAGGAGCTCTCTCGACGCAGGACTCG
GCTTGCTGAAGCGCGCACGGCAAGAGGCGAGGGGCGGCGACTGGTGAGTACGCCAAAAATTTTGACTAGC
GGAGGCTAGAAGGAGAGAGATGGGTGCGAGAGCGTCAGTATTAAGCGGGGGAGAATTAGATCGCGATGGG
AAAAAATTCGGTTAAGGCCAGGGGGAAAGAAAAAATATAAATTAAAACATATAGTATGGGCAAGCAGGGA
GCTAGAACGATTCGCAGTTAATCCTGGCCTGTTAGAAACATCAGAAGGCTGTAGACAAATACTGGGACAG
CTACAACCATCCCTTCAGACAGGATCAGAAGAACTTAGATCATTATATAATACAGTAGCAACCCTCTATT
GTGTGCATCAAAGGATAGAGATAAAAGACACCAAGGAAGCTTTAGACAAGATAGAGGAAGAGCAAAACAA
AAGTAAGACCACCGCACAGCAAGCGGCCGGCCGCTGATCTTCAGACCTGGAGGAGGAGATATGAGGGACA
ATTGGAGAAGTGAATTATATAAATATAAAGTAGTAAAAATTGAACCATTAGGAGTAGCACCCACCAAGGC
AAAGAGAAGAGTGGTGCAGAGAGAAAAAAGAGCAGTGGGAATAGGAGCTTTGTTCCTTGGGTTCTTGGGA
GCAGCAGGAAGCACTATGGGCGCAGCGTCAATGACGCTGACGGTACAGGCCAGACAATTATTGTCTGGTA
TAGTGCAGCAGCAGAACAATTTGCTGAGGGCTATTGAGGCGCAACAGCATCTGTTGCAACTCACAGTCTG
GGGCATCAAGCAGCTCCAGGCAAGAATCCTGGCTGTGGAAAGATACCTAAAGGATCAACAGCTCCTGGGG
ATTTGGGGTTGCTCTGGAAAACTCATTTGCACCACTGCTGTGCCTTGGAATGCTAGTTGGAGTAATAAAT
CTCTGGAACAGATTTGGAATCACACGACCTGGATGGAGTGGGACAGAGAAATTAACAATTACACAAGCTT
AATACACTCCTTAATTGAAGAATCGCAAAACCAGCAAGAAAAGAATGAACAAGAATTATTGGAATTAGAT
AAATGGGCAAGTTTGTGGAATTGGTTTAACATAACAAATTGGCTGTGGTATATAAAATTATTCATAATGA
TAGTAGGAGGCTTGGTAGGTTTAAGAATAGTTTTTGCTGTACTTTCTATAGTGAATAGAGTTAGGCAGGG
ATATTCACCATTATCGTTTCAGACCCACCTCCCAACCCCGAGGGGACCCGACAGGCCCGAAGGAATAGAA
GAAGAAGGTGGAGAGAGAGACAGAGACAGATCCATTCGATTAGTGAACGGATCGGCACTGCGTGCGCCAA
TTCTGCAGACAAATGGCAGTATTCATCCACAATTTTAAAAGAAAAGGGGGGATTGGGGGGTACAGTGCAG
GGGAAAGAATAGTAGACATAATAGCAACAGACATACAAACTAAAGAATTACAAAAACAAATTACAAAAAT
TCAAAATTTTCGGGTTTATTACAGGGACAGCAGAGATCCAGTTTGGTTAGTACCGGGCCCGCTCTAGTCC
GGAATCAGTCCTGCTCCTCGGCCACGAAGTGCACGCAGTTGCCGGCCGGGTCGCGCAGGGCGAACTCCCG
CCCCCACGGCTGCTCGCCGATCTCGGTCATGGCCGGCCCGGAGGCGTCCCGGAAGTTCGTGGACACGACC
TCCGACCACTCGGCGTACAGCTCGTCCAGGCCGCGCACCCACACCCAGGCCAGGGTGTTGTCCGGCACCA
CCTGGTCCTGGACCGCGCTGATGAACAGGGTCACGTCGTCCCGGACCACACCGGCGAAGTCGTCCTCCAC
GAAGTCCCGGGAGAACCCGAGCCGGTCGGTCCAGAACTCGACCGCTCCGGCGACGTCGCGCGCGGTGAGC
ACCGGAACGGCACTGGTCAACTTGGCCATGGTGGCCCTCCTATAGTGAGTCGTATTATACTATGCCGATA
TACTATGCCGATGATTAATTGTCAACACGTGCTGCAGGTCCGAGGTTCTAGACGAGTTTACTCCCTATCA
GTGATAGAGAACGATGTCGAGTTTACTCCCTATCAGTGATAGAGAACGTATGTCGAGTTTACTCCCTATC
AGTGATAGAGAACGTATGTCGAGTTTACTCCCTATCAGTGATAGAGAACGTATGTCGAGTTTATCCCTAT
CAGTGATAGAGAACGTATGTCGAGTTTACTCCCTATCAGTGATAGAGAACGTATGTCGAGGTAGGCGTGT
ACGGTGGGAGGCCTATATAAGCAGAGCTCGTTTAGTGAACCGTCAGATCGCACCGGTGCCACCATGGGTA
CCATGGCATCTAGAGGAGTGCAGGTGGAAACCATCTCCCCAGGAGACGGGCGCACCTTCCCCAAGCGCGG
CCAGACCTGCGTGGTGCACTACACCGGGATGCTTGAAGATGGAAAGAAAGTCGATTCCTCCCGGGACAGA
AACAAGCCCTTTAAGTTTATGCTAGGCAAGCAGGAGGTGATCCGAGGCTGGGAAGAAGGGGTTGCCCAGA
TGAGTGTGGGTCAGAGAGCCAAACTGACTATATCTCCAGATTATGCCTATGGTGCCACTGGGCACCCAGG
CATCATCCCACCACATGCCACTCTCGTCTTCGATGTGGAGCTTCTAAAACTGGAAACTAGTGCTCCATCA
GCTGAAACATTTGTTGCTACAGAAGATTCTAAAGGAGGACATCCTTCATCCTCAGAAACAAAGGAAGAAC
AGAACAAAGAAGATGGCACATTTCCAGGACTGACTGGGACCCTCAAGTTTTGCCCTTTAGAAAAAGCCCA
GAAGTTATGGAAAGAAAATCCTTCAGAGATTTATCCAATAATGAATACAACCACTCGTACACGTCTTGCC
CTCATTATCTGCAACACAGAGTTTCAACATCTTTCTCCGAGGGTTGGAGCTCAAGTTGACCTCAGAGAAA
TGAAGTTGCTGCTGGAGGATCTGGGGTATACCGTGAAAGTGAAAGAAAATCTCACAGCTCTGGAGATGGT
GAAAGAGGTGAAAGAATTTGCTGCCTGCCCAGAGCACAAGACTTCTGACAGTACTTTCCTTGTATTCATG
TCTCATGGTATCCAGGAGGGAATATGTGGGACCACATACTCTAATGAAGTTTCAGATATTTTAAAGGTTG
ACACAATCTTTCAGATGATGAACACTTTGAAGTGCCCAAGCTTGAAAGACAAGCCCAAGGTGATCATTAT
TCAGGCATGCCGTGGAGAGAAACAAGGAGTGGTGTTGTTAAAAGATTCAGTAAGAGACTCTGAAGAGGAT
TTCTTAACGGATGCAATTTTTGAAGATGATGGCATTAAGAAGGCCCATATAGAGAAAGATTTTATTGCTT
TCTGCTCTTCAACACCAGATAATGTGTCTTGGAGACATCCTGTCAGGGGCTCACTTTTCATTGAGTCACT
CATCAAACACATGAAAGAATATGCCTGGTCTTGTGACTTGGAGGACATTTTCAGAAAGGTTCGATTTTCA
TTTGAACAACCAGAATTTAGGCTACAGATGCCCACTGCTGATAGGGTGACCCTGACAAAACGTTTCTACC
TCTTCCCGTATCCTTATGACGTGCCTGACTATGCCTGAGCGGCCGCCCCCTCTCCCTCCCCCCCCCCTAA
CGTTACTGGCCGAAGCCGCTTGGAATAAGGCCGGTGTGCGTTTGTCTATATGTTATTTTCCACCATATTG
CCGTCTTTTGGCAATGTGAGGGCCCGGAAACCTGGCCCTGTCTTCTTGACGAGCATTCCTAGGGGTCTTT
CCCCTCTCGCCAAAGGAATGCAAGGTCTGTTGAATGTCGTGAAGGAAGCAGTTCCTCTGGAAGCTTCTTG
AAGACAAACAACGTCTGTAGCGACCCTTTGCAGGCAGCGGAACCCCCCACCTGGCGACAGGTGCCTCTGC
GGCCAAAAGCCACGTGTATAAGATACACCTGCAAAGGCGGCACAACCCCAGTGCCACGTTGTGAGTTGGA
TAGTTGTGGAAAGAGTCAAATGGCTCTCCTCAAGCGTATTCAACAAGGGGCTGAAGGATGCCCAGAAGGT
ACCCCATTGTATGGGATCTGATCTGGGGCCTCGGTACACATGCTTTACATGTGTTTAGTCGAGGTTAAAA
AAACGTCTAGGCCCCCCGAACCACGGGGACGTGGTTTTCCTTTGAAAAACACGATGATAATATGGCCACA
ACCGAATTCATGGTGAGCAAGGGCGAGGAGGATAACATGGCCATCATCAAGGAGTTCATGCGCTTCAAGG
TGCACATGGAGGGCTCCGTGAACGGCCACGAGTTCGAGATCGAGGGCGAGGGCGAGGGCCGCCCCTACGA
GGGCACCCAGACCGCCAAGCTGAAGGTGACCAAGGGTGGCCCCCTGCCCTTCGCCTGGGACATCCTGTCC
CCTCAGTTCATGTACGGCTCCAAGGCCTACGTGAAGCACCCCGCCGACATCCCCGACTACTTGAAGCTGT
CCTTCCCCGAGGGCTTCAAGTGGGAGCGCGTGATGAACTTCGAGGACGGCGGCGTGGTGACCGTGACCCA
GGACTCCTCCCTGCAGGACGGCGAGTTCATCTACAAGGTGAAGCTGCGCGGCACCAACTTCCCCTCCGAC
GGCCCCGTAATGCAGAAGAAGACCATGGGCTGGGAGGCCTCCTCCGAGCGGATGTACCCCGAGGACGGCG
CCCTGAAGGGCGAGATCAAGCAGAGGCTGAAGCTGAAGGACGGCGGCCACTACGACGCTGAGGTCAAGAC
CACCTACAAGGCCAAGAAGCCCGTGCAGCTGCCCGGCGCCTACAACGTCAACATCAAGTTGGACATCACC
TCCCACAACGAGGACTACACCATCGTGGAACAGTACGAACGCGCCGAGGGCCGCCACTCCACCGGCGGCA
TGGACGAGCTGTACAAGTGAGTTTAAACATCGATAGTTTGTTTGAATGAGGCTTCAGTACTTTACAGAAT
CGTTGCCTGCACATCTTGGAAACACTTGCTGGGATTACTTCTTCAGGTTAACCCAACAGAAGGCTCGAGG
TAACCGGATCCTGATCAGAATTCAAGGGGCTACTTTAGGAGCAATTATCTTGTTTACTAAAACTGAATAC
CTTGCTATCTCTTTGATACATTTTTACAAAGCTGAATTAAAATGGTATAAATTAAATCACTTTTTTCAAT
TGGAAGACTAATGCGGCCGGCCATTACTCCGTCTCGTGTCTTGTTGCATATGTCTGCTGGTTTGTTTGAT
GTTGTTTGCGGGCGGGCCCTATAGTGAGTCGTATTACCTAGGACGCGTGGGGGTTGGGGTTGCGCCTTTT
CCAAGGCAGCCCTGGGTTTGCGCAGGGACGCGGCTGCTCTGGGCGTGGTTCCGGGAAACGCAGCGGCGCC
GACCCTGGGTCTCGCACATTCTTCACGTCCGTTCGCAGCGTCACCCGGATCTTCGCCGCTACCCTTGTGG
GCCCCCCGGCGACGCTTCCTGCTCCGCCCCTAAGTCGGGAAGGTTCCTTGCGGTTCGCGGCGTGCCGGAC
GTGACAAACGGAAGCCGCACGTCTCACTAGTACCCTCGCAGACGGACAGCGCCAGGGAGCAATGGCAGCG
CGCCGACCGCGATGGGCTGTGGCCAATAGCGGCTGCTCAGCAGGGCGCGCCGAGAGCAGCGGCCGGGAAG
GGGCGGTGCGGGAGGCGGGGTGTGGGGCGGTAGTGTGGGCCCTGTTCCTGCCCGCGCGGTGTTCCGCATT
CTGCAAGCCTCCGGAGCGCACGTCGGCAGTCGGCTCCCTCGTTGACCGAATCACCGACCTCTCTCCCCAG
GCTAGCGGATCCATAACTTCGTATAGTATACATTATACGAAGTTATGCCACCATGTCTAGGCTGGACAAG
AGCAAAGTCATAAACGGAGCTCTGGAATTACTCAATGGTGTCGGTATCGAAGGCCTGACGACAAGGAAAC
TCGCTCAAAAGCTGGGAGTTGAGCAGCCTACCCTGTACTGGCACGTGAAGAACAAGCGGGCCCTGCTCGA
TGCCCTGCCAATCGAGATGCTGGACAGGCATCATACCCACTTCTGCCCCCTGGAAGGCGAGTCATGGCAA
GACTTTCTGCGGAACAACGCCAAGTCATACCGCTGTGCTCTCCTCTCACATCGCGACGGGGCTAAAGTGC
ATCTCGGCACCCGCCCAACAGAGAAACAGTACGAAACCCTGGAAAATCAGCTCGCGTTCCTGTGTCAGCA
AGGCTTCTCCCTGGAGAACGCACTGTACGCTCTGTCCGCCGTGGGCCACTTTACACTGGGCTGCGTATTG
GAGGAACAGGAGCATCAAGTAGCAAAAGAGGAAAGAGAGACACCTACCACCGATTCTATGCCCCCACTTC
TGAGACAAGCAATTGAGCTGTTCGACCGGCAGGGAGCCGAACCTGCCTTCCTTTTCGGCCTGGAACTAAT
CATATGTGGCCTGGAGAAACAGCTAAAGTGCGAAAGCGGCGGGCCGACCGACGCCCTTGACGATTTTGAC
TTAGACATGCTCCCAGCCGATGCCCTTGACGATTTTGACCTTGACATGCTCCCCGGGTAAATAACTTCGT
ATAGTATACATTATACGAAGTTATGGATCCGCGGCCGCAAATTCCGCCCCTCTCCCTCCCCCCCCCCTAA
CGTTACTGGCCGAAGCCGCTTGGAATAAGGCCGGTGTGCGTTTGTCTATATGTTATTTTCCACCATATTG
CCGTCTTTTGGCAATGTGAGGGCCCGGAAACCTGGCCCTGTCTTCTTGACGAGCATTCCTAGGGGTCTTT
CCCCTCTCGCCAAAGGAATGCAAGGTCTGTTGAATGTCGTGAAGGAAGCAGTTCCTCTGGAAGCTTCTTG
AAGACAAACAACGTCTGTAGCGACCCTTTGCAGGCAGCGGAACCCCCCACCTGGCGACAGGTGCCTCTGC
GGCCAAAAGCCACGTGTATAAGATACACCTGCAAAGGCGGCACAACCCCAGTGCCACGTTGTGAGTTGGA
TAGTTGTGGAAAGAGTCAAATGGCTCTCCTCAAGCGTATTCAACAAGGGGCTGAAGGATGCCCAGAAGGT
ACCCCATTGTATGGGATCTGATCTGGGGCCTCGGTGCACATGCTTTACATGTGTTTAGTCGAGGTTAAAA
AAACGTCTAGGCCCCCCGAACCACGGGGACGTGGTTTTCCTTTGAAAAACACGATAATACCATGGCCACC
GAGTACAAGCCCACGGTGCGCCTCGCCACCCGCGACGACGTCCCCCGGGCCGTACGCACCCTCGCCGCCG
CGTTCGCCGACTACCCCGCCACGCGCCACACCGTCGACCCGGACCGCCACATCGAGCGGGTCACCGAGCT
GCAAGAACTCTTCCTCACGCGCGTCGGGCTCGACATCGGCAAGGTGTGGGTCGCGGACGACGGCGCCGCG
GTGGCGGTCTGGACCACGCCGGAGAGCGTCGAAGCGGGGGCGGTGTTCGCCGAGATCGGCTCGCGCATGG
CCGAGTTGAGCGGTTCCCGGCTGGCCGCGCAGCAACAGATGGAAGGCCTCCTGGCGCCGCACCGGCCCAA
GGAGCCCGCGTGGTTCCTGGCCACCGTCGGCGTCTCGCCCGACCACCAGGGCAAGGGTCTGGGCAGCGCC
GTCGTGCTCCCCGGAGTGGAGGCGGCCGAGCGCGCTGGGGTGCCCGCCTTCCTGGAGACCTCCGCGCCCC
GCAACCTCCCCTTCTACGAGCGGCTCGGCTTCACCGTCACCGCCGACGTCGAGGTGCCCGAAGGACCGCG
CACCTGGTGCATGACCCGCAAGCCCGGTGCCTGAGTTCGCGTCTGGAACAATCAACCTCTGGATTACAAA
ATTTGTGAAAGATTGACTGGTATTCTTAACTATGTTGCTCCTTTTACGCTATGTGGATACGCTGCTTTAA
TGCCTTTGTATCATGCTATTGCTTCCCGTATGGCTTTCATTTTCTCCTCCTTGTATAAATCCTGGTTGCT
GTCTCTTTATGAGGAGTTGTGGCCCGTTGTCAGGCAACGTGGCGTGGTGTGCACTGTGTTTGCTGACGCA
ACCCCCACTGGTTGGGGCATTGCCACCACCTGTCAGCTCCTTTCCGGGACTTTCGCTTTCCCCCTCCCTA
TTGCCACGGCGGAACTCATCGCCGCCTGCCTTGCCCGCTGCTGGACAGGGGCTCGGCTGTTGGGCACTGA
CAATTCCGTGGTGTTGTCGGGGAAGCTGACGTCCTTTCCATGGCTGCTCGCCTGTGTTGCCACCTGGATT
CTGCGCGGGACGTCCTTCTGCTACGTCCCTTCGGCCCTCAATCCAGCGGACCTTCCTTCCCGCGGCCTGC
TGCCGGCTCTGCGGCCTCTTCCGCGTCTTCGCCTTCGCCCTCAGACGAGTCGGATCTCCCTTTGGGCCGC
CTCCCCGCCTGGAATTAATTCTGCAGTCGAGACCTAGAAAAACATGGAGCAATCACAAGTAGCAATACAG
CAGCTACCAATGCTGATTGTGCCTGGCTAGAAGCACAAGAGGAGGAGGAGGTGGGTTTTCCAGTCACACC
TCAGGTACCTTTAAGACCAATGACTTACAAGGCAGCTGTAGATCTTAGCCACTTTTTAAAAGAAAAGAGG
GGACTGGAAGGGCTAATTCACTCCCAACGAAGACAAGATCTGCTTTTTGCTTGTACTGGGTCTCTCTGGT
TAGACCAGATCTGAGCCTGGGAGCTCTCTGGCTAACTAGGGAACCCACTGCTTAAGCCTCAATAAAGCTT
GCCTTGAGTGCTTCAAGTAGTGTGTGCCCGTCTGTTGTGTGACTCTGGTAACTAGAGATCCCTCAGACCC
TTTTAGTCAGTGTGGAAAATCTCTAGCAGTAGTAGTTCATGTCATCTTATTATTCAGTATTTATAACTTG
CAAAGAAATGAATATCAGAGAGTGAGAGGCCTTGACATTGTTTAAACCCGCTGATCAGCCTCGACTGTGC
CTTCTAGTTGCCAGCCATCTGTTGTTTGCCCCTCCCCCGTGCCTTCCTTGACCCTGGAAGGTGCCACTCC
CACTGTCCTTTCCTAATAAAATGAGGAAATTGCATCGCATTGTCTGAGTAGGTGTCATTCTATTCTGGGG
GGTGGGGTGGGGCAGGACAGCAAGGGGGAGGATTGGGAAGACAATAGCAGGCATGCTGGGGATGCGGTGG
GCTCTATGGCTTCTGAGGCGGAAAGAACCAGCTGGGGCTCTAGGGGGTATCCCC
[124 nt withheld, positions 9925-10048]
C
[91 nt withheld, positions 10050-10140]
A
[49 nt withheld, positions 10142-10190]
CCTTTGACGTTGGAGTCCACGTTCTTT
[37 nt withheld, positions 10218-10254]
ACCCTATCTCGGTCTATTCTTTTGATTTATAAGGGATTTTGCCGATTTCGGCCTATTGGTTAAAAAATGA
GCTGATTTAACAAAAATTTAACGCGAATTAATTCTGTGGAATGTGTGTCAGTTAGGGTGTGGAAAGTCCC
CAGGCTCCCCAGCAGGCAGAAGTATGCAAAGCATGCATCTCAATTAGTCAGCAACCAGGTGTGGAAAGTC
CCCAGGCTCCCCAGCAGGCAGAAGTATGCAAAGCATGCATCTCAATTAGTCAGCAACCATAGTCCCGCCC
CTAACTCCGCCCATCCCGCCCCTAACTCCGCCCAGTTCCGCCCATTCTCCGCCCCATGGCTGACTAATTT
TTTTTATTTATGCAGAGGCCGAGGCCGCCTCTGCCTCTGAGCTATTCCAGAAGTAGTGAGGAGGCTTTTT
TGGAGGCCTAGGCTTTTGCAAAAAGCTCCCGGGAGCTTGTATATCCATTTTCGGATCTGATCAGCACGTG
ATGAAAAAGCCTGAACTCACCGCGACGTCTGTCGAGAAGTTTCTGATCGAAAAGTTCGACAGCGTCTCCG
ACCTGATGCAGCTCTCGGAGGGCGAAGAATCTCGTGCTTTCAGCTTCGATGTAGGAGGGCGTGGATATGT
CCTGCGGGTAAATAGCTGCGCCGATGGTTTCTACAAAGATCGTTATGTTTATCGGCACTTTGCATCGGCC
GCGCTCCCGATTCCGGAAGTGCTTGACATTGGGGAATTAATTCAGCGAGAGCCTGACCTATTGCATCTCC
CGCCGTGCACAGGGTGTCACGTTGCAAGACCTGCCTGAAACCGAACTGCCCGCTGTTCTGCAGCCGGTCG
CGGAGGCCATGGATGCGATCGCTGCGGCCGATCTTAGCCAGACGAGCGGGTTCGGCCCATTCGGACCGCA
AGGAATCGGTCAATACACTACATGGCGTGATTTCATATGCGCGATTGCTGATCCCCATGTGTATCACTGG
CAAACTGTGATGGACGACACCGTCAGTGCGTCCGTCGCGCAGGCTCTCGATGAGCTGATGCTTTGGGCCG
AGGACTGCCCCGAAGTCCGGCACCTCGTGCACGCGGATTTCGGCTCCAACAATGTCCTGACGGACAATGG
CCGCATAACAGCGGTCATTGACTGGAGCGAGGCGATGTTCGGGGATTCCCAATACGAGGTCGCCAACATC
TTCTTCTGGAGGCCGTGGTTGGCTTGTATGGAGCAGCAGACGCGCTACTTCGAGCGGAGGCATCCGGAGC
TTGCAGGATCGCCGCGGCTCCGGGCGTATATGCTCCGCATTGGTCTTGACCAACTCTATCAGAGCTTGGT
TGACGGCAATTTCGATGATGCAGCTTGGGCGCAGGGTCGATGCGACGCAATCGTCCGATCCGGAGCCGGG
ACTGTCGGGCGTACACAAATCGCCCGCAGAAGCGCGGCCGTCTGGACCGATGGCTGTGTAGAAGTACTCG
CCGATAGTGGAAACCGACGCCCCAGCACTCGTCCGAGGGCAAAGGAATAGCACGTGCTACGAGATTTCGA
TTCCACCGCCGCCTTCTATGAAAGGTTGGGCTTCGGAATCGTTTTCCGGGACGCCGGCTGGATGATCCTC
CAGCGCGGGGATCTCATGCTGGAGTTCTTCGCCCACCCCAACTTGTTTATTGCAGCTTATAATGGTTACA
AATAAAGCAATAGCATCACAAATTTCACAAATAAAGCATTTTTTTCACTGCATTCTAGTTGTGGTTTGTC
CAAACTCATCAATGTATCTTATCATGTCTGTATACCGTCGACCTCTAGCTAGAGCTTGGCGTAATCATGG
TCATAGCTGTTTCCTGTGTGAAATTGTTATCCGCTCACAATTCCACACAACATACGAGCCGGAAGCATAA
AGTGTAAAGCCTGGGGTGCCTAATGAGTGAGCTAACTCACATTAATTGCGTTGCGCTCACTGCCCGCTTT
CCAGTCGGGAAACCTGTCGTGCCAGCTGCATTAATGAATCGGCCAACGCGCGGGGAGAGGCGGTTTGCGT
ATTGGGCGCTCTTCCGCTTCCTCGCTCACTGACTCGCTGCGCTCGGTCGTTCGGCTGCGGCGAGCGGTAT
CAGCTCACTCAAAGGCGGTAATACGGTTATCCACAGAATCAGGGGATAACGCAGGAAAGAACATGTGAGC
AAAAGGCCAGCAAAAGGCCAGGAACCGTAAAAAGGCCGCGTTGCTGGCGTTTTTCCATAGGCTCCGCCCC
CCTGACGAGCATCACAAAAATCGACGCTCAAGTCAGAGGTGGCGAAACCCGACAGGACTATAAAGATACC
AGGCGTTTCCCCCTGGAAGCTCCCTCGTGCGCTCTCCTGTTCCGACCCTGCCGCTTACCGGATACCTGTC
CGCCTTTCTCCCTTCGGGAAGCGTGGCGCTTTCTCATAGCTCACGCTGTAGGTATCTCAGTTCGGTGTAG
GTCGTTCGCTCCAAGCTGGGCTGTGTGCACGAACCCCCCGTTCAGCCCGACCGCTGCGCCTTATCCGGTA
ACTATCGTCTTGAGTCCAACCCGGTAAGACACGACTTATCGCCACTGGCAGCAGCCACTGGTAACAGGAT
TAGCAGAGCGAGGTATGTAGGCGGTGCTACAGAGTTCTTGAAGTGGTGGCCTAACTACGGCTACACTAGA
AGAACAGTATTTGGTATCTGCGCTCTGCTGAAGCCAGTTACCTTCGGAAAAAGAGTTGGTAGCTCTTGAT
CCGGCAAACAAACCACCGCTGGTAGCGGTGGTTTTTTTGTTTGCAAGCAGCAGATTACGCGCAGAAAAAA
AGGATCTCAAGAAGATCCTTTGATCTTTTCTACGGGGTCTGACGCTCAGTGGAACGAAAACTCACGTTAA
GGGATTTTGGTCATGAGATTATCAAAAAGGATCTTCACCTAGATCCTTTTAAATTAAAAATGAAGTTTTA
AATCAATCTAAAGTATATATGAGTAAACTTGGTCTGACAGTTACCAATGCTTAATCAGTGAGGCACCTAT
CTCAGCGATCTGTCTATTTCGTTCATCCATAGTTGCCTGACTCCCCGTCGTGTAGATAACTACGATACGG
GAGGGCTTACCATCTGGCCCCAGTGCTGCAATGATACCGCGAGACCCACGCTCACCGGCTCCAGATTTAT
CAGCAATAAACCAGCCAGCCGGAAGGGCCGAGCGCAGAAGTGGTCCTGCAACTTTATCCGCCTCCATCCA
GTCTATTAATTGTTGCCGGGAAGCTAGAGTAAGTAGTTCGCCAGTTAATAGTTTGCGCAACGTTGTTGCC
ATTGCTACAGGCATCGTGGTGTCACGCTCGTCGTTTGGTATGGCTTCATTCAGCTCCGGTTCCCAACGAT
CAAGGCGAGTTACATGATCCCCCATGTTGTGCAAAAAAGCGGTTAGCTCCTTCGGTCCTCCGATCGTTGT
CAGAAGTAAGTTGGCCGCAGTGTTATCACTCATGGTTATGGCAGCACTGCATAATTCTCTTACTGTCATG
CCATCCGTAAGATGCTTTTCTGTGACTGGTGAGTACTCAACCAAGTCATTCTGAGAATAGTGTATGCGGC
GACCGAGTTGCTCTTGCCCGGCGTCAATACGGGATAATACCGCGCCACATAGCAGAACTTTAAAAGTGCT
CATCATTGGAAAACGTTCTTCGGGGCGAAAACTCTCAAGGATCTTACCGCTGTTGAGATCCAGTTCGATG
TAACCCACTCGTGCACCCAACTGATCTTCAGCATCTTTTACTTTCACCAGCGTTTCTGGGTGAGCAAAAA
CAGGAAGGCAAAATGCCGCAAAAAAGGGAATAAGGGCGACACGGAAATGTTGAATACTCATACTCTTCCT
TTTTCAATATTATTGAAGCATTTATCAGGGTTATTGTCTCATGAGCGGATACATATTTGAATGTATTTAG
AAAAATAAACAAATAGGGGTTCCGCGCACATTTCCCCGAAAAGTGCCACCTGACGTCGACGGATCGGGAG
ATCAACTTGTTTATTGCAGCTTATAATGGTTACAAATAAAGCAATAGCATCACAAATTTCACAAATAAAG
CATTTTTTTCACTGCATTCTAGTTGTGGTTTGTCCAAACTCATCAATGTATCTTATCATGTCTGGATCAA
CTGGATAACTCAAGCTAACCAAAATCATCCCAAACTTCCCACCCCATACCCTATTACCACTGCCAATTAC
CTGTGGTTTCATTTACTCTAAACCTGTGATTCCTCTGAATTATTTTCATTTTAAAGAAATTGTATTTGTT
AAATATGTACTACAAACTTAGTAGT
Features (pLannotate 1.2.2; 41 found; start..end, strand, type, name):
    377..634     +  LTR            5' LTR (truncated): truncated 5' long terminal repeat (LTR) from HIV-1
    681..806     +  misc_feature   HIV-1 Ψ: packaging signal of human immunodeficiency virus type 1
    790..1128    +  CDS            HIV-1 gag (fragment): gag protein from human immunodeficiency virus 1; gag
   1303..1536    +  misc_feature   RRE: The Rev response element (RRE) of HIV-1 allows for Rev-dependent mRNA export from the nucleus to the cytoplasm.
   1913..2013    +  CDS            Rev (fragment): human immunodeficiency virus 1 (HIV-1) Rev protein; rev; enhances nuclear export of unspliced and incompletely spliced viral mRNAs
   2063..2180    +  misc_feature   cPPT/CTS: central polypurine tract and central termination sequence of HIV-1
   2245..2619    -  CDS            BleoR: antibiotic-binding protein; Sh ble from Streptoalloteichus hindustanus; confers resistance to bleomycin, phleomycin, and Zeocin™
   2639..2686    -  promoter       EM7 promoter: synthetic bacterial promoter&nbsp
   2713..2991    +  promoter       tight TRE promoter (fragment): Tet-responsive promoter PTight, consisting of seven tet operator sequences followed by the minimal CMV promoter
   3025..3345    +  CDS            DmrB: F36V mutant of FK506-binding protein FKBP12 binds synthetic ligands that do not bind wild-type FKBP
   3331..4278    +  CDS            Casp1 (fragment): CASP1_MOUSE - Also known as Il1bc. Experimental evidence at protein level: Swiss-Prot protein existence level 1. Thiol protease involved in a variety of inflammatory processes by proteolytically cleaving other proteins, such as the precursors of the inflammatory cytokines interleukin-1 beta (IL1B) and interleukin 18 (IL18) as well as the pyroptosis inducer Gasdermin-D (GSDMD), into active mature peptides (PubMed:21147462, PubMed:32109412). Plays a key role in cell immunity as an inflammatory response initiator: once activated through formation of an inflammasome complex, it initiates a proinfl
   4317..4903    +  misc_feature   IRES2: internal ribosome entry site (IRES) of the encephalomyocarditis virus (EMCV)
   4910..5617    +  CDS            mCherry: mCherry is a basic (constitutively fluorescent) red fluorescent protein published in 2004, derived from Discosoma sp.. It is reported to be a very rapidly-maturing monomer with low acid sensitivity.
   5642..5735    +  ncRNA          5' miR-30a: sequence upstream of the 71-nt precursor of the human miR-30a microRNA (Zeng et al., 2002) miRNA
   5761..5873    +  ncRNA          3' miR-30a: sequence downstream of the 71-nt precursor of the human miR-30a microRNA (Zeng et al., 2002) miRNA
   5968..5986    -  promoter       T7 promoter: promoter for bacteriophage T7 RNA polymerase
   6000..6510    +  promoter       hPGK promoter: human phosphoglycerate kinase 1 promoter
   6523..6556    +  protein_bind   loxP511: Cre-mediated recombination occurs in the 8-bp core sequence (GTATACAT). loxP511 sites are compatible with each other, but incompatible with wild-type loxP sites. Cre recombinase
   6563..7270    +  CDS            rtTA3: reverse tetracycline transactivator 3 activates expression from Tet-responsive promoters in the presence of doxycycline
   7271..7304    +  protein_bind   loxP511: Cre-mediated recombination occurs in the 8-bp core sequence (GTATACAT). loxP511 sites are compatible with each other, but incompatible with wild-type loxP sites. Cre recombinase
   7327..7899    +  misc_feature   IRES: internal ribosome entry site (IRES) of the encephalomyocarditis virus (EMCV)
   7908..8504    +  CDS            PuroR: puromycin N-acetyltransferase; pac from Streptomyces alboniger; confers resistance to puromycin
   8520..9108    +  misc_feature   WPRE: woodchuck hepatitis virus posttranscriptional regulatory element
   9125..9313    +  CDS            nef (fragment): NEF_HV1Z2 - Experimental evidence at protein level: Swiss-Prot protein existence level 1. Extracellular Nef protein targets CD4(+) T-lymphocytes for apoptosis by interacting with CXCR4 surface receptors. From Human immunodeficiency virus type 1 group M subtype D (isolate Z2/CDC-Z34) (HIV-1).
   9315..9548    +  LTR            3' LTR (ΔU3): self-inactivating 3' long terminal repeat (LTR) from HIV-1
   9655..9879    +  polyA_signal   bGH poly(A) signal: bovine growth hormone polyadenylation signal
   9883..9904    +  promoter       SV40 promoter (fragment): SV40 enhancer and early promoter
   9925..10353   +  rep_origin     f1 ori (sequence partly withheld): f1 bacteriophage origin of replication; arrow indicates direction of (+) strand synthesis
  10367..10696   +  promoter       SV40 promoter: SV40 enhancer and early promoter
  10745..11774   +  CDS            HygR (fragment): aminoglycoside phosphotransferase from E. coli; aph(4)-Ia; confers resistance to hygromycin
  11784..11909   +  CDS            ble (fragment): BLE_KLEPN - Experimental evidence at protein level: Swiss-Prot protein existence level 1. Binding protein with a strong affinity to the bleomycin family of antibiotics. Binds to CL990; an antimitotic-antibiotic compound. From Klebsiella pneumoniae.
  11904..12025   +  polyA_signal   SV40 poly(A) signal: SV40 polyadenylation signal
  12096..12118   -  protein_bind   lac operator (fragment): The lac repressor binds to the lac operator to inhibit transcription in E. coli. This inhibition can be relieved by adding lactose or isopropyl-β-D-thiogalactopyranoside (IPTG). lac repressor encoded by lacI
  12122..12152   -  promoter       lac promoter: promoter for the E. coli lac operon
  12167..12188   -  protein_bind   CAP binding site: CAP binding activates transcription in the presence of cAMP. E. coli catabolite activator protein
  12201..12293   -  CDS            lacI (fragment): lac repressor; lacI; The lac repressor binds to the lac operator to inhibit transcription in E. coli. This inhibition can be relieved by adding lactose or isopropyl-β-D-thiogalactopyranoside (IPTG).
  12476..13064   -  rep_origin     ori: high-copy-number ColE1/pMB1/pBR322/pUC origin of replication
  13235..14095   -  CDS            AmpR: β-lactamase; bla; confers resistance to ampicillin, carbenicillin, and related antibiotics
  14096..14200   -  promoter       AmpR promoter: bla
  14248..14382   +  polyA_signal   SV40 poly(A) signal: SV40 polyadenylation signal
  14549..329     +  CDS            nef (fragment) (across the origin): NEF_HV1BR - Experimental evidence at protein level: Swiss-Prot protein existence level 1. Extracellular Nef protein targets CD4(+) T-lymphocytes for apoptosis by interacting with CXCR4 surface receptors (PubMed:14990729). From Human immunodeficiency virus type 1 group M subtype B (isolate BRU/LAI) (HIV-1).
