[The description below was written by a language model from this plasmid's Addgene catalogue record and pLannotate feature annotations shown in this document.]
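Description:
pTripz Casp1-IRES-mCherry is a self-inactivating HIV-1-based lentiviral vector built on the pTripz backbone for doxycycline-inducible expression of an engineered mouse caspase-1 in mammalian cells. It is propagated in E. coli through a high-copy ColE1/pUC origin with ampicillin selection. An f1 origin and an EM7-driven bleomycin/Zeocin resistance gene are also annotated. The viral framework comprises a truncated 5' LTR, Ψ packaging signal, RRE, cPPT/CTS, WPRE and a ΔU3 3' LTR, so the transfer plasmid relies on helper functions supplied in trans for packaging and integrates without regenerating an active LTR promoter.

The payload replaces the CARD domain of Casp1 with the F36V mutant of FKBP12 (DmrB), a domain that homodimerises when a synthetic ligand is added. This allows caspase-1 to be activated by chemically induced proximity rather than by inflammasome assembly. Although the catalogue lists the promoter as CMV, the feature table shows a tight Tet-responsive promoter (tet operators plus a minimal CMV promoter) upstream of the fusion. The catalogue also describes mCherry as a C-terminal tag, but an EMCV IRES lies between the two coding sequences, so mCherry is translated separately as a red reporter of expressing cells. Residual miR-30a flanking sequences from the parental shRNA vector follow.

A second cassette uses the human PGK promoter to drive rtTA3 (flanked by loxP511 sites), an IRES and puromycin resistance. This makes the vector an all-in-one Tet-On system with puromycin selection of transduced cells. The catalogue's "tetracycline" marker entry most likely refers to this inducibility. The associated study used the construct to trigger pyroptotic cell death and examine how neighbouring epithelial cells respond.
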