Addgene plasmid #187294: pTripz Casp1-IRES-mCherry
Purpose: This is Caspase1 from mouse (NM_009807.2) with its CARD domain replaced by the FKBP-V domain (dimerising domain).
Depositing lab: Alpha Yap. Depositing organization: University of Queensland, Institute for Molecular Bioscience. Publication: Rapid lamellipodial responses by neighbor cells drive epithelial sealing in response to pyroptotic cell death. Bonfim-Melo A, Noordstra I, Gupta S, Chan AH, Jones MJK, Schroder K, Yap AS. Cell Rep. 2022 Feb 1;38(5):110316. doi: 10.1016/j.celrep.2022.110316. PubMed 35108534.
Backbone
  Vector backbone: pTripz
  Backbone size w/o insert (bp): 12677
  Vector type: Lentiviral
  Selectable markers: tetracycline
Growth in bacteria
  Bacterial resistance: Ampicillin, 100 μg/mL
  Growth temperature: 37°C
  Growth strain: NEB Stable
  Copy number: High Copy
Gene/Insert
  Gene/Insert name: Caspase1
  Species: M. musculus (mouse)
  Insert size (bp): 1873
  Entrez Gene: Casp1 (a.k.a. ICE, Il1bc)
  Promoter: CMV
  Tag / fusion protein: mCherry (C terminal on insert)
  Cloning method: Gibson Cloning
  Sequencing primers: 5′ CMV-F; 3′ mCherry-R
Resource information
  A portion of this plasmid was derived from a plasmid made by: Plasmid made by Alexis de Sa Ribeiro Do Bonfim Melo
Terms and licenses: Academic/Nonprofit Terms; Industry Terms: Not Available to Industry
Depositor comments: 5' cloning site: Age1 (not destroyed), 3' cloning site: Cla1 (not destroyed).
How to cite: pTripz Casp1-IRES-mCherry was a gift from Alpha Yap (Addgene plasmid # 187294 ; http://n2t.net/addgene:187294 ; RRID:Addgene_187294)
